LOCUS       Exported 3873 bp ds-DNA circular SYN 04-SEP-2018
DEFINITION  synthetic circular DNA
ACCESSION   .
VERSION     .
KEYWORDS    pJet1.2 sivC
SOURCE      synthetic DNA construct
  ORGANISM  synthetic DNA construct
REFERENCE   1 (bases 1 to 3873)
  AUTHORS   Frank
  TITLE     Direct Submission
  JOURNAL   Exported Sep 4, 2018 from SnapGene 4.2.2 http://www.snapgene.com
FEATURES             Location/Qualifiers
     source          1..3873
                     /organism="synthetic DNA construct"
                     /mol_type="other DNA"
     promoter        305..323
                     /label=T7 promoter
                     /note="promoter for bacteriophage T7 RNA polymerase"
     misc_feature    379..382
                     /label=RD
                     /note="/vntifkey=21"
     CDS             704..1215
                     /codon_start=1
                     /label=sivC
                     /label=YlqB
                     /note="/vntifkey=4"
                     /translation="MNPILRRIFMKKIGLLFMLCLAALFTIGFPAQQADAAEAPYKASI
                     TNISTDGGVYGKINYGQGQYWRVKYNITVSGKLLDQNGQPVPNAPVRFEADTKVGNTTQ
                     TASGTTDANGTFEVPMYLGPAAGYYTYYTSVSVHYYDIIPFRVFSGESRLVSTDNSLYH
                     FAYQVRR"
     terminator      1215..1257
                     /label=ter+
                     /note="/vntifkey=43"
     terminator      1216..1259
                     /label=ter-
                     /note="/vntifkey=43"
     misc_feature    1260..1263
                     /label=Rdo
                     /note="/vntifkey=21"
     promoter        complement(1705..1735)
                     /label=lac UV5 promoter
                     /note="E. coli lac promoter with an ""up"" mutation"
     protein_bind    1750..1771
                     /label=CAP binding site
                     /bound_moiety="E. coli catabolite activator protein"
                     /note="CAP binding activates transcription in the presence
                     of cAMP."
     rep_origin      complement(2062..2650)
                     /direction=LEFT
                     /label=ori
                     /note="high-copy-number ColE1/pMB1/pBR322/pUC origin of
                     replication"
     CDS             complement(2821..3681)
                     /codon_start=1
                     /gene="bla"
                     /product="beta-lactamase"
                     /label=AmpR
                     /note="confers resistance to ampicillin, carbenicillin, and
                     related antibiotics"
                     /translation="MSIQHFRVALIPFFAAFCLPVFAHPETLVKVKDAEDQLGARVGYI
                     ELDLNSGKILESFRPEERFPMMSTFKVLLCGAVLSRIDAGQEQLGRRIHYSQNDLVEYS
                     PVTEKHLTDGMTVRELCSAAITMSDNTAANLLLTTIGGPKELTAFLHNMGDHVTRLDRW
                     EPELNEAIPNDERDTTMPVAMATTLRKLLTGELLTLASRQQLIDWMEADKVAGPLLRSA
                     LPAGWFIADKSGAGERGSRGIIAALGPDGKPSRIVVIYTTGSQATMDERNRQIAEIGAS
                     LIKHW"
     promoter        complement(3682..3786)
                     /gene="bla"
                     /label=AmpR promoter
ORIGIN
        1 gcccctgcag ccgaattata ttatttttgc caaataattt ttaacaaaag ctctgaagtc
       61 ttcttcattt aaattcttag atgatacttc atctggaaaa ttgtcccaat tagtagcatc
      121 acgctgtgag taagttctaa accatttttt tattgttgta ttatctctaa tcttactact
      181 cgatgagttt tcggtattat ctctattttt aacttggagc aggttccatt cattgttttt
      241 ttcatcatag tgaataaaat caactgcttt aacacttgtg cctgaacacc atatccatcc
      301 ggcgtaatac gactcactat agggagagcg gccgccagat cttccggatg gctcgagttt
      361 ttcagcaaga tggtctctat ggccaagctt gcatgctaaa aaagaaaaag gcccgaagat
      421 gttcgggcct ttttcttacc tagggagaaa tcgtccaaat aataaagcga catatagctc
      481 ttctgttttg acgtcaacaa cgactgataa aaatcaaaca gataattcat tctcgttgtc
      541 ttttcgagtg acatttgagc tctccccttt gttaagtcaa atccctttac gataacttag
      601 tttacacggt tttaatgaca ctgtcaagtt tttatcttgt caaagcggcg attaactttt
      661 ccaaaatacg ctaaatatca tccaatttat tccgatattg tatatgaacc ctattttaag
      721 gaggattttt atgaaaaaaa tcggtttatt gtttatgtta tgtctggcag ccctgtttac
      781 aataggtttc ccggcacagc aagcagacgc tgctgaggca ccttataagg cctcaatcac
      841 aaatatcagc acagatggag gggtatacgg taaaatcaat tacggacaag gtcaatattg
      901 gcgagtcaag tacaatatta cagtaagcgg caaattactc gaccaaaacg gacagccagt
      961 gccaaacgcg cccgtaagat ttgaagcgga cacgaaggtc ggaaacacaa cacaaactgc
     1021 ttcaggaacg actgatgcaa acggaacatt tgaggttcca atgtatttgg ggccagctgc
     1081 tggttactat acgtattaca catctgtttc cgttcattac tatgacatca tcccattcag
     1141 agttttttct ggtgagtcaa gactggtatc cactgataac agcctttatc atttcgccta
     1201 tcaagtaaga agataaaaaa gaaaaaggcc ccaagatgtt ggggcctttt tcttaatcgt
     1261 agatgagacc atctttctag aagatctcct acaatattct cagctgccat ggaaaatcga
     1321 tgttcttctt ttattctctc aagattttca ggctgtatat taaaacttat attaagaact
     1381 atgctaacca cctcatcagg aaccgttgta ggtggcgtgg gttttcttgg caatcgactc
     1441 tcatgaaaac tacgagctaa atattcaata tgttcctctt gaccaacttt attctgcatt
     1501 ttttttgaac gaggtttaga gcaagcttca ggaaactgag acaggaattt tattaaaaat
     1561 ttaaattttg aagaaagttc agggttaata gcatccattt tttgctttgc aagttcctca
     1621 gcattcttaa caaaagacgt ctcttttgac atgtttaaag tttaaacctc ctgtgtgaaa
     1681 ttattatccg ctcataattc cacacattat acgagccgga agcataaagt gtaaagcctg
     1741 gggtgcctaa tgagtgagct aactcacatt aattgcgttg cgctcactgc caattgcttt
     1801 ccagtcggga aacctgtcgt gccagctgca ttaatgaatc ggccaacgcg cggggagagg
     1861 cggtttgcgt attgggcgct cttccgcttc ctcgctcact gactcgctgc gctcggtcgt
     1921 tcggctgcgg cgagcggtat cagctcactc aaaggcggta atacggttat ccacagaatc
     1981 aggggataac gcaggaaaga acatgtgagc aaaaggccag caaaaggcca ggaaccgtaa
     2041 aaaggccgcg ttgctggcgt ttttccatag gctccgcccc cctgacgagc atcacaaaaa
     2101 tcgacgctca agtcagaggt ggcgaaaccc gacaggacta taaagatacc aggcgtttcc
     2161 ccctggaagc tccctcgtgc gctctcctgt tccgaccctg ccgcttaccg gatacctgtc
     2221 cgcctttctc ccttcgggaa gcgtggcgct ttctcatagc tcacgctgta ggtatctcag
     2281 ttcggtgtag gtcgttcgct ccaagctggg ctgtgtgcac gaaccccccg ttcagcccga
     2341 ccgctgcgcc ttatccggta actatcgtct tgagtccaac ccggtaagac acgacttatc
     2401 gccactggca gcagccactg gtaacaggat tagcagagcg aggtatgtag gcggtgctac
     2461 agagttcttg aagtggtggc ctaactacgg ctacactaga aggacagtat ttggtatctg
     2521 cgctctgctg aagccagtta ccttcggaaa aagagttggt agctcttgat ccggcaaaca
     2581 aaccaccgct ggtagcggtg gtttttttgt ttgcaagcag cagattacgc gcagaaaaaa
     2641 aggatctcaa gaagatcctt tgatcttttc tacggggtct gacgctcagt ggaacgaaaa
     2701 ctcacgttaa gggattttgg tcatgagatt atcaaaaagg atcttcacct agatcctttt
     2761 aaattaaaaa tgaagtttta aatcaatcta aagtatatat gagtaaactt ggtctgacag
     2821 ttaccaatgc ttaatcagtg aggcacctat ctcagcgatc tgtctatttc gttcatccat
     2881 agttgcctga ctccccgtcg tgtagataac tacgatacgg gagggcttac catctggccc
     2941 cagtgctgca atgataccgc gagacccacg ctcaccggct ccagatttat cagcaataaa
     3001 ccagccagcc ggaagggccg agcgcagaag tggtcctgca actttatccg cctccatcca
     3061 gtctattaat tgttgccggg aagctagagt aagtagttcg ccagttaata gtttgcgcaa
     3121 cgttgttgcc attgctacag gcatcgtggt gtcacgctcg tcgtttggta tggcttcatt
     3181 cagctccggt tcccaacgat caaggcgagt tacatgatcc cccatgttgt gcaaaaaagc
     3241 ggttagctcc ttcggtcctc cgatcgttgt cagaagtaag ttggccgcag tgttatcact
     3301 catggttatg gcagcactgc ataattctct tactgtcatg ccatccgtaa gatgcttttc
     3361 tgtgactggt gagtactcaa ccaagtcatt ctgagaatag tgtatgcggc gaccgagttg
     3421 ctcttgcccg gcgtcaatac gggataatac cgcgccacat agcagaactt taaaagtgct
     3481 catcattgga aaacgttctt cggggcgaaa actctcaagg atcttaccgc tgttgagatc
     3541 cagttcgatg taacccactc gtgcacccaa ctgatcttca gcatctttta ctttcaccag
     3601 cgtttctggg tgagcaaaaa caggaaggca aaatgccgca aaaaagggaa taagggcgac
     3661 acggaaatgt tgaatactca tactcttcct ttttcaatat tattgaagca tttatcaggg
     3721 ttattgtctc atgagcggat acatatttga atgtatttag aaaaataaac aaataggggt
     3781 tccgcgcaca tttccccgaa aagtgccacc tgacgtctaa gaaaccatta ttatcatgac
     3841 attaacctat aaaaataggc gtatcacgag gcc
//
