>Addgene plasmid #117131 | pJet1.2 sivC | addgene full sequence | sequence record 226903 | Addgene NGS Result
GCCCCTGCAGCCGAATTATATTATTTTTGCCAAATAATTTTTAACAAAAGCTCTGAAGTCTTCTTCATTT
AAATTCTTAGATGATACTTCATCTGGAAAATTGTCCCAATTAGTAGCATCACGCTGTGAGTAAGTTCTAA
ACCATTTTTTTATTGTTGTATTATCTCTAATCTTACTACTCGATGAGTTTTCGGTATTATCTCTATTTTT
AACTTGGAGCAGGTTCCATTCATTGTTTTTTTCATCATAGTGAATAAAATCAACTGCTTTAACACTTGTG
CCTGAACACCATATCCATCCGGCGTAATACGACTCACTATAGGGAGAGCGGCCGCCAGATCTTCCGGATG
GCTCGAGTTTTTCAGCAAGATGGTCTCTATGGCCAAGCTTGCATGCTAAAAAAGAAAAAGGCCCGAAGAT
GTTCGGGCCTTTTTCTTACCTAGGGAGAAATCGTCCAAATAATAAAGCGACATATAGCTCTTCTGTTTTG
ACGTCAACAACGACTGATAAAAATCAAACAGATAATTCATTCTCGTTGTCTTTTCGAGTGACATTTGAGC
TCTCCCCTTTGTTAAGTCAAATCCCTTTACGATAACTTAGTTTACACGGTTTTAATGACACTGTCAAGTT
TTTATCTTGTCAAAGCGGCGATTAACTTTTCCAAAATACGCTAAATATCATCCAATTTATTCCGATATTG
TATATGAACCCTATTTTAAGGAGGATTTTTATGAAAAAAATCGGTTTATTGTTTATGTTATGTCTGGCAG
CCCTGTTTACAATAGGTTTCCCGGCACAGCAAGCAGACGCTGCTGAGGCACCTTATAAGGCCTCAATCAC
AAATATCAGCACAGATGGAGGGGTATACGGTAAAATCAATTACGGACAAGGTCAATATTGGCGAGTCAAG
TACAATATTACAGTAAGCGGCAAATTACTCGACCAAAACGGACAGCCAGTGCCAAACGCGCCCGTAAGAT
TTGAAGCGGACACGAAGGTCGGAAACACAACACAAACTGCTTCAGGAACGACTGATGCAAACGGAACATT
TGAGGTTCCAATGTATTTGGGGCCAGCTGCTGGTTACTATACGTATTACACATCTGTTTCCGTTCATTAC
TATGACATCATCCCATTCAGAGTTTTTTCTGGTGAGTCAAGACTGGTATCCACTGATAACAGCCTTTATC
ATTTCGCCTATCAAGTAAGAAGATAAAAAAGAAAAAGGCCCCAAGATGTTGGGGCCTTTTTCTTAATCGT
AGATGAGACCATCTTTCTAGAAGATCTCCTACAATATTCTCAGCTGCCATGGAAAATCGATGTTCTTCTT
TTATTCTCTCAAGATTTTCAGGCTGTATATTAAAACTTATATTAAGAACTATGCTAACCACCTCATCAGG
AACCGTTGTAGGTGGCGTGGGTTTTCTTGGCAATCGACTCTCATGAAAACTACGAGCTAAATATTCAATA
TGTTCCTCTTGACCAACTTTATTCTGCATTTTTTTTGAACGAGGTTTAGAGCAAGCTTCAGGAAACTGAG
ACAGGAATTTTATTAAAAATTTAAATTTTGAAGAAAGTTCAGGGTTAATAGCATCCATTTTTTGCTTTGC
AAGTTCCTCAGCATTCTTAACAAAAGACGTCTCTTTTGACATGTTTAAAGTTTAAACCTCCTGTGTGAAA
TTATTATCCGCTCATAATTCCACACATTATACGAGCCGGAAGCATAAAGTGTAAAGCCTGGGGTGCCTAA
TGAGTGAGCTAACTCACATTAATTGCGTTGCGCTCACTGCCAATTGCTTTCCAGTCGGGAAACCTGTCGT
GCCAGCTGCATTAATGAATCGGCCAACGCGCGGGGAGAGGCGGTTTGCGTATTGGGCGCTCTTCCGCTTC
CTCGCTCACTGACTCGCTGCGCTCGGTCGTTCGGCTGCGGCGAGCGGTATCAGCTCACTCAAAGGCGGTA
ATACGGTTATCCACAGAATCAGGGGATAACGCAGGAAAGAACATGTGAGCAAAAGGCCAGCAAAAGGCCA
GGAACCGTAAAAAGGCCGCGTTGCTGGCGTTTTTCCATAGGCTCCGCCCCCCTGACGAGCATCACAAAAA
TCGACGCTCAAGTCAGAGGTGGCGAAACCCGACAGGACTATAAAGATACCAGGCGTTTCCCCCTGGAAGC
TCCCTCGTGCGCTCTCCTGTTCCGACCCTGCCGCTTACCGGATACCTGTCCGCCTTTCTCCCTTCGGGAA
GCGTGGCGCTTTCTCATAGCTCACGCTGTAGGTATCTCAGTTCGGTGTAGGTCGTTCGCTCCAAGCTGGG
CTGTGTGCACGAACCCCCCGTTCAGCCCGACCGCTGCGCCTTATCCGGTAACTATCGTCTTGAGTCCAAC
CCGGTAAGACACGACTTATCGCCACTGGCAGCAGCCACTGGTAACAGGATTAGCAGAGCGAGGTATGTAG
GCGGTGCTACAGAGTTCTTGAAGTGGTGGCCTAACTACGGCTACACTAGAAGAACAGTATTTGGTATCTG
CGCTCTGCTGAAGCCAGTTACCTTCGGAAAAAGAGTTGGTAGCTCTTGATCCGGCAAACAAACCACCGCT
GGTAGCGGTGGTTTTTTTGTTTGCAAGCAGCAGATTACGCGCAGAAAAAAAGGATCTCAAGAAGATCCTT
TGATCTTTTCTACGGGGTCTGACGCTCAGTGGAACGAAAACTCACGTTAAGGGATTTTGGTCATGAGATT
ATCAAAAAGGATCTTCACCTAGATCCTTTTAAATTAAAAATGAAGTTTTAAATCAATCTAAAGTATATAT
GAGTAAACTTGGTCTGACAGTTACCAATGCTTAATCAGTGAGGCACCTATCTCAGCGATCTGTCTATTTC
GTTCATCCATAGTTGCCTGACTCCCCGTCGTGTAGATAACTACGATACGGGAGGGCTTACCATCTGGCCC
CAGTGCTGCAATGATACCGCGAGACCCACGCTCACCGGCTCCAGATTTATCAGCAATAAACCAGCCAGCC
GGAAGGGCCGAGCGCAGAAGTGGTCCTGCAACTTTATCCGCCTCCATCCAGTCTATTAATTGTTGCCGGG
AAGCTAGAGTAAGTAGTTCGCCAGTTAATAGTTTGCGCAACGTTGTTGCCATTGCTACAGGCATCGTGGT
GTCACGCTCGTCGTTTGGTATGGCTTCATTCAGCTCCGGTTCCCAACGATCAAGGCGAGTTACATGATCC
CCCATGTTGTGCAAAAAAGCGGTTAGCTCCTTCGGTCCTCCGATCGTTGTCAGAAGTAAGTTGGCCGCAG
TGTTATCACTCATGGTTATGGCAGCACTGCATAATTCTCTTACTGTCATGCCATCCGTAAGATGCTTTTC
TGTGACTGGTGAGTACTCAACCAAGTCATTCTGAGAATAGTGTATGCGGCGACCGAGTTGCTCTTGCCCG
GCGTCAATACGGGATAATACCGCGCCACATAGCAGAACTTTAAAAGTGCTCATCATTGGAAAACGTTCTT
CGGGGCGAAAACTCTCAAGGATCTTACCGCTGTTGAGATCCAGTTCGATGTAACCCACTCGTGCACCCAA
CTGATCTTCAGCATCTTTTACTTTCACCAGCGTTTCTGGGTGAGCAAAAACAGGAAGGCAAAATGCCGCA
AAAAAGGGAATAAGGGCGACACGGAAATGTTGAATACTCATACTCTTCCTTTTTCAATATTATTGAAGCA
TTTATCAGGGTTATTGTCTCATGAGCGGATACATATTTGAATGTATTTAGAAAAATAAACAAATAGGGGT
TCCGCGCACATTTCCCCGAAAAGTGCCACCTGACGTCTAAGAAACCATTATTATCATGACATTAACCTAT
AAAAATAGGCGTATCACGAGGCC
Features (pLannotate 1.2.2; 10 found; start..end, strand, type, name):
    305..323     +  promoter       T7 promoter: promoter for bacteriophage T7 RNA polymerase
    441..557     -  CDS            Y1236_STAAM (fragment): Experimental evidence at protein level: Swiss-Prot protein existence level 1. Might take part in the signal recognition particle (SRP) pathway. This is inferred from the conservation of its genetic proximity to ftsY/ffh. May be a regulatory protein. From Staphylococcus aureus (strain Mu50 / ATCC 700699).
    731..1213    +  CDS            ylqB: YLQB_BACSU - Experimental evidence at protein level: Swiss-Prot protein existence level 1. From Bacillus subtilis (strain 168).
   1269..1652    -  CDS            eco47IR (fragment): T2E7_ECOLX - Protein predicted: Swiss-Prot protein existence level 4. Recognizes the double-stranded sequence GGWCC and cleaves after G-1. From Escherichia coli.
   1705..1735    -  promoter       lac UV5 promoter: E. coli lac promoter with an "up" mutation
   1750..1771    -  protein_bind   CAP binding site: CAP binding activates transcription in the presence of cAMP. E. coli catabolite activator protein
   1796..1879    -  CDS            lacI (fragment): lac repressor; lacI; The lac repressor binds to the lac operator to inhibit transcription in E. coli. This inhibition can be relieved by adding lactose or isopropyl-β-D-thiogalactopyranoside (IPTG).
   2062..2650    -  rep_origin     ori: high-copy-number ColE1/pMB1/pBR322/pUC origin of replication
   2821..3681    -  CDS            AmpR: β-lactamase; bla; confers resistance to ampicillin, carbenicillin, and related antibiotics
   3682..3786    -  promoter       AmpR promoter: bla
