[The description below was written by a language model from this plasmid's Addgene catalogue record, the feature table of its GenBank file and pLannotate feature annotations shown in this document.]
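Description:
pJet1.2 sivC is a Golden Gate donor plasmid built on the commercial pJet1.2 cloning backbone and intended as one module in an allelic replacement system for the smc locus of Bacillus subtilis. It is a 3,873 bp circular plasmid maintained in E. coli at high copy number through a ColE1/pUC-type origin, with selection by ampicillin resistance from the bla gene and its own promoter. Backbone remnants typical of pJet1.2 are annotated. These include a T7 promoter upstream of the cloning site, and a lac UV5 promoter with CAP binding site that drives the eco47IR lethal gene. That gene appears only as a fragment, consistent with its disruption by the insert, which is the positive-selection principle of this vector.

The insert is about 880 bp of Bacillus subtilis chromosomal DNA that supplies the downstream homology region for targeting smc. It contains the sivC open reading frame, also labelled YlqB and matched to B. subtilis 168 ylqB, followed by overlapping terminators annotated for the two strands. Automated annotation also detects a short reverse-strand fragment upstream of sivC, resembling a protein associated with the ftsY/ffh neighbourhood. The segment is bounded by four-base sites labelled RD and Rdo, and BsaI digestion releases it with these defined overhangs. This allows ordered, directional ligation with other donor modules, which are not described in this record. The resulting assembly is meant for homologous recombination into the B. subtilis chromosome, supporting high-throughput screening of smc allele variants. The plasmid carries no annotated Bacillus replication origin or Bacillus selection marker, and the original cloning method is not stated.
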