Addgene plasmid #117131: pJet1.2 sivC
Purpose: smc downstream homology region
Depositing lab: Stephan Gruber. Depositing organization: Universite de Lausanne (UNIL). Publication: High-Throughput Allelic Replacement Screening in Bacillus subtilis. Diebold-Durand ML, Burmann F, Gruber S. Methods Mol Biol. 2019;2004:49-61. doi: 10.1007/978-1-4939-9520-2_5. PubMed 31147909.
Backbone
  Vector backbone: pJet1.2
  Backbone manufacturer: Thermo scientific
  Backbone size w/o insert (bp): 2974
  Total vector size (bp): 3873
  Vector type: Golden gate donor vector for gene targeting in Bacillus subtilis
Growth in bacteria
  Bacterial resistance: Ampicillin, 100 μg/mL
  Growth temperature: 37°C
  Growth strain: DH5alpha
  Copy number: High Copy
Gene/Insert
  Gene/Insert name: sivC
  Species: Bacillus subtilis
  Insert size (bp): 880
  Cloning method: Unknown
  Sequencing primers: 5′ CGACTCACTATAGGGAGAGCGGC; 3′ AAGAACATCGATTTTCCATGGCAG
Terms and licenses: Academic/Nonprofit Terms; Industry Terms: Not Available to Industry
Depositor comments: Donor vector for Golden gate assembly reactions that encodes the sivC gene for downstream homology region of the smc gene from Bacillus subtilis. Overhangs generated upon BsaI cleavage : TCTA (Rdo) and CCAT (RD). (Gruber lab reference pSG841)
How to cite: pJet1.2 sivC was a gift from Stephan Gruber (Addgene plasmid # 117131 ; http://n2t.net/addgene:117131 ; RRID:Addgene_117131)
